Addgene plasmid #35064: IFI16-FL (pcDNA3-FLAG)
Depositing lab: Cheryl Arrowsmith. Publication: Interferon-inducible protein 16: insight into the interaction with tumor suppressor p53. Liao JC, Lam R, Brazda V, Duan S, Ravichandran M, Ma J, Xiao T, Tempel W, Zuo X, Wang YX, Chirgadze NY, Arrowsmith CH. Structure. 2011 Mar 9;19(3):418-29. 10.1016/j.str.2010.12.015 PubMed 21397192.
Backbone
  Vector backbone: pcDNA3-FLAG
  Backbone manufacturer: Invitrogen
  Backbone size w/o insert (bp): 5400
  Vector type: Mammalian Expression
Growth in bacteria
  Bacterial resistance: Ampicillin, 100 μg/mL
  Growth temperature: 37°C
  Growth strain: DH5alpha
  Copy number: High Copy
Gene/Insert
  Gene/Insert name: IFI16
  Species: H. sapiens (human)
  Insert size (bp): 2187
  Entrez Gene: IFI16 (a.k.a. IFNGIP1, PYHIN2)
  Promoter: CMV
  Tag / fusion protein: FLAG (N terminal on backbone)
  Cloning method: Restriction Enzyme; 5′ cloning site BamHI (not destroyed); 3′ cloning site XbaI (not destroyed)
  Sequencing primers: 5′ CMV-Fwd; 3′ BGH-Rev
Terms and licenses: Academic/Nonprofit Terms; Industry Terms: Not Available to Industry
How to cite: IFI16-FL (pcDNA3-FLAG) was a gift from Cheryl Arrowsmith (Addgene plasmid # 35064 ; http://n2t.net/addgene:35064 ; RRID:Addgene_35064)
