[The description below was written by a language model from this plasmid's Addgene catalogue record.]
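Description:
IFI16-FL (pcDNA3-FLAG) is a mammalian expression plasmid built on a FLAG-modified version of the Invitrogen pcDNA3 backbone (about 5.4 kb without insert). It is propagated in E. coli as a high-copy plasmid under ampicillin selection. The record lists no feature table, so other backbone elements are not itemised; it does not mention a mammalian selection marker, although the use of a BGH reverse sequencing primer is consistent with the bovine growth hormone polyadenylation region that normally follows the cloning site in pcDNA3-type vectors.

The payload is a human IFI16 insert of roughly 2.2 kb, with "FL" in the name indicating the full-length coding sequence. IFI16 (interferon-inducible protein 16, also known as IFNGIP1 or PYHIN2) belongs to the PYHIN family. The insert was placed between BamHI and XbaI sites, both of which remain intact, so it can be excised or subcloned. Transcription is driven by the CMV immediate-early promoter, which gives strong constitutive expression in most transfected mammalian cell lines. A FLAG epitope encoded by the backbone is fused to the N terminus of the protein, allowing detection by western blot or immunofluorescence and recovery by anti-FLAG immunoprecipitation.

The associated publication concerns the interaction between IFI16 and the tumour suppressor p53, so the construct is suited to expressing tagged full-length IFI16 in mammalian cells for interaction, localisation or functional studies of that kind. Distribution is restricted to academic and nonprofit users.
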