>Addgene plasmid #35064 | IFI16-FL (pcDNA3-FLAG) | addgene partial sequence | sequence record 45066 | CMV-F 5'-CGCAAATGGGCGGTAGGCGTG-3'
GGGAGACCCAAGCTTGGTACCATGGACTACAAAGACGATGACGATAAAGCCGCCAGTTTAAACGGCGCGC
CATTAATTAAGGATCCAATG
[267 nt withheld, positions 91-357]
GGACCAGCCCTATCAAGAAAGAGGAAGAAGGAAGTGGATGCTACTTCACCTGCACCCTCCACAAGCAGCA
CTGTCAAAACTGAAGGAGCAGAGGCAACTCCTGGAGCTCA
